Addgene plasmid #129874: pRDAX-371 C-Tag Venus210[2] L32 {Esp3I(2x)} mCherry
Purpose: PPI (BiFC/TriFC) assay vector
Depositing lab: Gary Lewin. Depositing organization: Max-Delbrueck-Centrum fuer Molekulare Medizin (MDC).
Backbone
  Vector backbone: custom built
  Vector type: Mammalian Expression
Growth in bacteria
  Bacterial resistance: Ampicillin, 100 μg/mL
  Growth temperature: 37°C
  Growth strain: DH5alpha
  Copy number: High Copy
Gene/Insert
  Gene/Insert name: Venus
  Species: M. musculus (mouse)
  Cloning method: Restriction Enzyme; 5′ cloning site unknown (unknown if destroyed); 3′ cloning site unknown (unknown if destroyed)
Terms and licenses: Academic/Nonprofit Terms; Industry Terms: Not Available to Industry
How to cite: pRDAX-371 C-Tag Venus210[2] L32 {Esp3I(2x)} mCherry was a gift from Gary Lewin (Addgene plasmid # 129874 ; http://n2t.net/addgene:129874 ; RRID:Addgene_129874)
