[The description below was written by a language model from this plasmid's Addgene catalogue record and pLannotate feature annotations shown in this document.]
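Description:
pRDAX-371 C-Tag Venus210[2] L32 {Esp3I(2x)} mCherry is a custom-built, 6,081 nt mammalian expression plasmid intended as an acceptor vector for protein–protein interaction assays based on bimolecular or trimolecular fluorescence complementation (BiFC/TriFC). It is propagated in E. coli as a high-copy plasmid through a ColE1/pUC-type origin and is selected with ampicillin via the β-lactamase gene and its native promoter.

The expression unit is driven by the human CMV immediate early enhancer and promoter, followed by a chimeric β-globin/immunoglobulin intron that promotes splicing and efficient mRNA export. Downstream lies a short (under 90 nt) GFP-family coding fragment. The annotation tool labels it Sapphire, but given the plasmid name and the listed Venus insert it most likely represents the small C-terminal Venus piece split at around residue 210. This is an inference, as is the reading of the name's other elements: a linker ("L32") and a pair of Esp3I type IIS sites for inserting a gene of interest so that it carries the Venus fragment as a C-terminal tag. These sites and the linker are not annotated in the feature table. The catalogue lists the insert species as mouse, although Venus derives from Aequorea victoria GFP.

An EMCV IRES then allows cap-independent translation of mCherry from the same transcript, giving a red marker of transfection and expression level independent of complementation. A second chimeric intron, a WPRE, and the bGH polyadenylation signal complete the cassette. A T3 promoter, a β-globin coding fragment and a rabbit β-globin poly(A) signal follow. Yellow fluorescence would be reconstituted only when partner constructs carrying the complementary Venus fragments are brought together by interacting proteins.
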