Features (pLannotate 1.2.2; 16 found; start..end, strand, type, name):
    154..531     +  enhancer       CMV enhancer: human cytomegalovirus immediate early enhancer
    533..732     +  promoter       CMV promoter: human cytomegalovirus (CMV) immediate early promoter
    871..1003    +  intron         chimeric intron: chimera between introns from human β-globin and immunoglobulin heavy chain genes
   1145..1231    +  CDS            Sapphire (fragment): Sapphire is a basic (constitutively fluorescent) long stokes shift fluorescent protein published in 1998, derived from Aequorea victoria. It is reported to be a rapidly-maturing weak dimer with low acid sensitivity.
   1248..1834    +  misc_feature   IRES2: internal ribosome entry site (IRES) of the encephalomyocarditis virus (EMCV)
   1835..2542    +  CDS            mCherry: mCherry is a basic (constitutively fluorescent) red fluorescent protein published in 2004, derived from Discosoma sp.. It is reported to be a very rapidly-maturing monomer with low acid sensitivity.
   2591..2723    +  intron         chimeric intron: chimera between introns from human β-globin and immunoglobulin heavy chain genes
   2732..3320    +  misc_feature   WPRE: woodchuck hepatitis virus posttranscriptional regulatory element
   3324..3340    +  misc_feature   MCS (fragment): pUC18/19 multiple cloning site
   3353..3464    +  polyA_signal   bGH poly(A) signal: bovine growth hormone polyadenylation signal
   3560..3578    -  promoter       T3 promoter: promoter for bacteriophage T3 RNA polymerase
   3637..3711    +  CDS            HBB (fragment): HBB_PONPY - Experimental evidence at transcript level: Swiss-Prot protein existence level 2. Involved in oxygen transport from the lung to the various peripheral tissues. From Pongo pygmaeus (Bornean orangutan).
   3782..3837    +  polyA_signal   β-globin poly(A) signal: rabbit β-globin polyadenylation signal (Gil and Proudfoot, 1987)
   4216..4804    -  rep_origin     ori: high-copy-number ColE1/pMB1/pBR322/pUC origin of replication
   4975..5835    -  CDS            AmpR: β-lactamase; bla; confers resistance to ampicillin, carbenicillin, and related antibiotics
   5836..5940    -  promoter       AmpR promoter: bla
>Addgene plasmid #129874 | pRDAX-371 C-Tag Venus210[2] L32 {Esp3I(2x)} mCherry | depositor full sequence | sequence record 249252 | Full Sequence
CCTGCCTCCAGGCCTCAATATTGGCCATTAGCCATATTATTCATTGGTTATATAGCATAAATCAATATTG
GCTATTGGCCATTGCATACGTTGTATCTATATCATAATATGTACATTTATATTGGCTCATGTCCAATATG
ACCGCCATGTTGGCATTGATTATTGACTAGTTATTAATAGTAATCAATTACGGGGTCATTAGTTCATAGC
CCATATATGGAGTTCCGCGTTACATAACTTACGGTAAATGGCCCGCCTGGCTGACCGCCCAACGACCCCC
GCCCATTGACGTCAATAATGACGTATGTTCCCATAGTAACGCCAATAGGGACTTTCCATTGACGTCAATG
GGTGGAGTATTTACGGTAAACTGCCCACTTGGCAGTACATCAAGTGTATCATATGCCAAGTCCGCCCCCT
ATTGACGTCAATGACGGTAAATGGCCCGCCTGGCATTATGCCCAGTACATGACCTTACGGGACTTTCCTA
CTTGGCAGTACATCTACGTATTAGTCATCGCTATTACCATGGTGATGCGGTTTTGGCAGTACACCAATGG
GCGTGGATAGCGGTTTGACTCACGGGGATTTCCAAGTCTCCACCCCATTGACGTCAATGGGAGTTTGTTT
TGGCACCAAAATCAACGGGACTTTCCAAAATGTCGTAATAACCCCGCCCCGTTGACGCAAATGGGCGGTA
GGCGTGTACGGTGGGAGGTCTATATAAGCAGAGCTCGTTTAGTGAACCGTCAGATCACTAGAAGCTTTAT
TGCGGTAGTTTATCACAGTTAAATTGCTAACGCAGTCAGTGCTTCTGACACAACAGTCTCGAACTTAAGC
TGCAGAAGTTGGTCGTGAGGCACTGGGCAGGTAAGTATCAAGGTTACAAGACAGGTTTAAGGAGACCAAT
AGAAACTGGGCTTGTCGAGACAGAGAAGACTCTTGCGTTTCTGATAGGCACCTATTGGTCTTACTGACAT
CCACTTTGCCTTTCTCTCCACAGGTGTCCACTCCCAGGCCACCCGAGACGCCGAGGCACGCCGTCTCCGA
CGTGGGTGGCGGAGGGAGCGAAGGCGGCGGATCCGGAGGGCCTGGCTCTGGCGGAGAGGGGAGCGCTGGA
GGCGGGTCAGCCGGTGGTGGCAGTGATCCCAATGAGAAGAGGGACCATATGGTACTGCTCGAATTCGTGA
CTGCAGCAGGCATTACCCTTGGGATGGATGAACTTTATAAGTAAGAATTCAGATCCGCCCCTCTCCCTCC
CCCCCCCCTAACGTTACTGGCCGAAGCCGCTTGGAATAAGGCCGGTGTGCGTTTGTCTATATGTTATTTT
CCACCATATTGCCGTCTTTTGGCAATGTGAGGGCCCGGAAACCTGGCCCTGTCTTCTTGACGAGCATTCC
TAGGGGTCTTTCCCCTCTCGCCAAAGGAATGCAAGGTCTGTTGAATGTCGTGAAGGAAGCAGTTCCTCTG
GTAGCTTCTTGAAGACAAACAACGTCTGTAGCGACCCTTTGCAGGCAGCGGAACCCCCCACCTGGCGACA
GGTGCCTCTGCGGCCAAAAGCCACGTGTATAAGATACACCTGCAAAGGCGGCACAACCCCAGTGCCACGT
TGTGAGTTGGATAGTTGTGGAAAGAGTCAAATGGCTCTCCTCAAGCGTATTCAACAAGGGGCTGAAGGAT
GCCCAGAAGGTACCCCATTGTATGGGATCTGATCTGGGGCCTCGGTACACATGCTTTACATGTGTTTAGT
CGAGGTTAAAAAAACGTCTAGGCCCCCCGAACCACGGGGACGTGGTTTTCCTTTGAAAAACACGATGATA
ATATGGCCACAACCATGGTGAGCAAGGGCGAGGAGGATAACATGGCCATCATCAAGGAGTTCATGCGCTT
CAAGGTGCACATGGAGGGCTCCGTGAACGGCCACGAGTTCGAGATCGAGGGCGAGGGCGAGGGCCGCCCC
TACGAGGGCACCCAGACCGCCAAGCTGAAGGTGACCAAGGGTGGCCCCCTGCCCTTCGCCTGGGACATCC
TGTCCCCTCAGTTCATGTACGGCTCCAAGGCCTACGTGAAGCACCCCGCCGACATCCCCGACTACTTGAA
GCTGTCCTTCCCCGAGGGCTTCAAGTGGGAGCGCGTGATGAACTTCGAGGACGGCGGCGTGGTGACCGTG
ACCCAGGACTCCTCCCTGCAGGACGGCGAGTTCATCTACAAGGTGAAGCTGCGCGGCACCAACTTCCCCT
CCGACGGCCCCGTAATGCAGAAGAAGACCATGGGCTGGGAGGCCTCCTCCGAGCGGATGTACCCCGAGGA
CGGCGCCCTGAAGGGCGAGATCAAGCAGAGGCTGAAGCTGAAGGACGGCGGCCACTACGACGCTGAGGTC
AAGACCACCTACAAGGCCAAGAAGCCCGTGCAGCTGCCCGGCGCCTACAACGTCAACATCAAGTTGGACA
TCACCTCCCACAACGAGGACTACACCATCGTGGAACAGTACGAACGCGCCGAGGGCCGCCACTCCACCGG
CGGCATGGACGAGCTGTACAAGTAAACCGGTGCTCGAGGTACCGATGAATAGCTAAGGTCGAGGCCGCAG
GTAAGTATCAAGGTTACAAGACAGGTTTAAGGAGACCAATAGAAACTGGGCTTGTCGAGACAGAGAAGAC
TCTTGCGTTTCTGATAGGCACCTATTGGTCTTACTGACATCCACTTTGCCTTTCTCTCCACAGGTGTCGA
CAATCAACCTCTGGATTACAAAATTTGTGAAAGATTGACTGGTATTCTTAACTATGTTGCTCCTTTTACG
CTATGTGGATACGCTGCTTTAATGCCTTTGTATCATGCTATTGCTTCCCGTATGGCTTTCATTTTCTCCT
CCTTGTATAAATCCTGGTTGCTGTCTCTTTATGAGGAGTTGTGGCCCGTTGTCAGGCAACGTGGCGTGGT
GTGCACTGTGTTTGCTGACGCAACCCCCACTGGTTGGGGCATTGCCACCACCTGTCAGCTCCTTTCCGGG
ACTTTCGCTTTCCCCCTCCCTATTGCCACGGCGGAACTCATCGCCGCCTGCCTTGCCCGCTGCTGGACAG
GGGCTCGGCTGTTGGGCACTGACAATTCCGTGGTGTTGTCGGGGAAGCTGACGTCCTTTCCATGGCTGCT
CGCCTGTGTTGCCACCTGGATTCTGCGCGGGACGTCCTTCTGCTACGTCCCTTCGGCCCTCAATCCAGCG
GACCTTCCTTCCCGCGGCCTGCTGCCGGCTCTGCGGCCTCTTCCGCGTCTTCGCCTTCGCCCTCAGACGA
GTCGGATCTCCCTTTGGGCCGCCTCCCCGCCTGGAATTCGAGCTCGGTACGATCAGCCTCGACTGTGCCT
TCTAGTTGCCAGCCATCTGTTGTTTGCCCCTCCCCCGTGCCTTCCTTGACCCTGGAAGGTGCCACTCCCA
CTGTCCTTTCCTAATAAAATGAGGAAATTGCATCGCATTGTCTGAGTAGGTGTCATTCTATTCTGGGGGG
TGGGGTGGGGCAGGACAGCAAGGGGGAGGATTGGGAAGACAATAGCCCAGCTTTTGTTCCCTTTAGTGAG
GGTTAATTGCGCGCTTGGCGTAATCATGGTCATAGCTGTTTCCTGTGTGAAATTGTTATCCGCTAATTCA
CTCCTCAGGTGCAGGCTGCCTATCAGAAGGTGGTGGCTGGTGTGGCCAATGCCCTGGCTCACAAATACCA
CTGAGATCTTTTTCCCTCTGCCAAAAATTATGGGGACATCATGAAGCCCCTTGAGCATCTGACTTCTGGC
TAATAAAGGAAATTTATTTTCATTGCAATAGTGTGTTGGAATTTTTTGTGTCTCTCACTCGGAAGGACAT
ATGGGAGGGCAAATCATTTAAAACATCAGAATGAGTATTTGGTTTAGAGTTTGGCAACATATGCCCATAT
GCTGGCTGCCATGAACAAAGGTTGGCTATAAAGAGGTCATCAGTATATGAAACAGCCCCCTGCTGTCCAT
TCCTTATTCCATAGAAAAGCCTTGACTTGAGGTTAGATTTTTTTTATATTTTGTTTTGTGTTATTTTTTT
CTTTAACATCCCTAAAATTTTCCTTACATGTTTTACTAGCCAGATTTTTCCTCCTCTCCTGACTACTCCC
AGTCATAGCTGTCCCTCTTCTCTTATGGAGATCGGCCGGCCGCCGGCGTCGACGCGCGCGGCCGCGGCGC
GCCGTTGCTGGCGTTTTTCCATAGGCTCCGCCCCCCTGACGAGCATCACAAAAATCGACGCTCAAGTCAG
AGGTGGCGAAACCCGACAGGACTATAAAGATACCAGGCGTTTCCCCCTGGAAGCTCCCTCGTGCGCTCTC
CTGTTCCGACCCTGCCGCTTACCGGATACCTGTCCGCCTTTCTCCCTTCGGGAAGCGTGGCGCTTTCTCA
TAGCTCACGCTGTAGGTATCTCAGTTCGGTGTAGGTCGTTCGCTCCAAGCTGGGCTGTGTGCACGAACCC
CCCGTTCAGCCCGACCGCTGCGCCTTATCCGGTAACTATCGTCTTGAGTCCAACCCGGTAAGACACGACT
TATCGCCACTGGCAGCAGCCACTGGTAACAGGATTAGCAGAGCGAGGTATGTAGGCGGTGCTACAGAGTT
CTTGAAGTGGTGGCCTAACTACGGCTACACTAGAAGAACAGTATTTGGTATCTGCGCTCTGCTGAAGCCA
GTTACCTTCGGAAAAAGAGTTGGTAGCTCTTGATCCGGCAAACAAACCACCGCTGGTAGCGGTGGTTTTT
TTGTTTGCAAGCAGCAGATTACGCGCAGAAAAAAAGGATCTCAAGAAGATCCTTTGATCTTTTCTACGGG
GTCTGACGCTCAGTGGAACGAAAACTCACGTTAAGGGATTTTGGTCATGAGATTATCAAAAAGGATCTTC
ACCTAGATCCTTTTAAATTAAAAATGAAGTTTTAAATCAATCTAAAGTATATATGAGTAAACTTGGTCTG
ACAGTTACCAATGCTTAATCAGTGAGGCACCTATCTCAGCGATCTGTCTATTTCGTTCATCCATAGTTGC
CTGACTCCCCGTCGTGTAGATAACTACGATACGGGAGGGCTTACCATCTGGCCCCAGTGCTGCAATGATA
CCGCGAGACCCACGCTCACCGGCTCCAGATTTATCAGCAATAAACCAGCCAGCCGGAAGGGCCGAGCGCA
GAAGTGGTCCTGCAACTTTATCCGCCTCCATCCAGTCTATTAATTGTTGCCGGGAAGCTAGAGTAAGTAG
TTCGCCAGTTAATAGTTTGCGCAACGTTGTTGCCATTGCTACAGGCATCGTGGTGTCACGCTCGTCGTTT
GGTATGGCTTCATTCAGCTCCGGTTCCCAACGATCAAGGCGAGTTACATGATCCCCCATGTTGTGCAAAA
AAGCGGTTAGCTCCTTCGGTCCTCCGATCGTTGTCAGAAGTAAGTTGGCCGCAGTGTTATCACTCATGGT
TATGGCAGCACTGCATAATTCTCTTACTGTCATGCCATCCGTAAGATGCTTTTCTGTGACTGGTGAGTAC
TCAACCAAGTCATTCTGAGAATAGTGTATGCGGCGACCGAGTTGCTCTTGCCCGGCGTCAATACGGGATA
ATACCGCGCCACATAGCAGAACTTTAAAAGTGCTCATCATTGGAAAACGTTCTTCGGGGCGAAAACTCTC
AAGGATCTTACCGCTGTTGAGATCCAGTTCGATGTAACCCACTCGTGCACCCAACTGATCTTCAGCATCT
TTTACTTTCACCAGCGTTTCTGGGTGAGCAAAAACAGGAAGGCAAAATGCCGCAAAAAAGGGAATAAGGG
CGACACGGAAATGTTGAATACTCATACTCTTCCTTTTTCAATATTATTGAAGCATTTATCAGGGTTATTG
TCTCATGAGCGGATACATATTTGAATGTATTTAGAAAAATAAACAAATAGGGGTTCCGCGCACATTTCCC
CGAAAAGTGCCACCTGACGTCTAAGAAACCATTATTATCATGACATTAACCTATAAAAATAGGCGTATCA
CGAGGCCCTTTCGTCTACGCGCGCGCCGGCGGCGCGCCGTCGACGGCCGGCCGCGGCCGCG
